>Addgene plasmid #174394 | pcDNA3.1-Flag-gp130dimer | addgene full sequence | sequence record 341883 | Addgene NGS Result
AGTGCCACCTGACGTCGACGGATCGGGAGATCTCCCGATCCCCTATGGTGCACTCTCAGTACAATCTGCT
CTGATGCCGCATAGTTAAGCCAGTATCTGCTCCCTGCTTGTGTGTTGGAGGTCGCTGAGTAGTGCGCGAG
CAAAATTTAAGCTACAACAAGGCAAGGCTTGACCGACAATTGCATGAAGAATCTGCTTAGGGTTAGGCGT
TTTGCGCTGCTTCGCGATGTACGGGCCAGATATACGCGTTGACATTGATTATTGACTAGTTATTAATAGT
AATCAATTACGGGGTCATTAGTTCATAGCCCATATATGGAGTTCCGCGTTACATAACTTACGGTAAATGG
CCCGCCTGGCTGACCGCCCAACGACCCCCGCCCATTGACGTCAATAATGACGTATGTTCCCATAGTAACG
CCAATAGGGACTTTCCATTGACGTCAATGGGTGGAGTATTTACGGTAAACTGCCCACTTGGCAGTACATC
AAGTGTATCATATGCCAAGTACGCCCCCTATTGACGTCAATGACGGTAAATGGCCCGCCTGGCATTATGC
CCAGTACATGACCTTATGGGACTTTCCTACTTGGCAGTACATCTACGTATTAGTCATCGCTATTACCATG
GTGATGCGGTTTTGGCAGTACATCAATGGGCGTGGATAGCGGTTTGACTCACGGGGATTTCCAAGTCTCC
ACCCCATTGACGTCAATGGGAGTTTGTTTTGGCACCAAAATCAACGGGACTTTCCAAAATGTCGTAACAA
CTCCGCCCCATTGACGCAAATGGGCGGTAGGCGTGTACGGTGGGAGGTCTATATAAGCAGAGCTCTCTGG
CTAACTAGAGAACCCACTGCTTACTGGCTTATCGAAATTAATACGACTCACTATAGGGAGACCCAAGCTG
GCTAGCGTTTAAACTTAAGCTTGGTACCGAGCTCGGATCCGCCACCATGCTGACCCTGCAGACATGGCTG
GTGCAGGCCCTGTTCATCTTTCTGACCACAGAGTCCACCGGCGACTACAAGGACGATGACGATAAGGAGC
TGTGCGGAGGAAGGATCGCAAGACTGGAGGAGAAGGTGAAGACCCTGAAGGCCCAGAACTCCGAGCTGGC
CTCTACAGCCAATATGCTGCGGGAGCAGGTGGCCCAGCTGAAGCAGAAAGTGATGAACGAGTTCACCTTC
ACCACACCTAAGTTCGCCCAGGGCGAGATCGAGGCCATCGTGGTGCCAGTGTGCCTGGCCTTTCTGCTGA
CCACACTGCTGGGCGTGCTGTTCTGTTTTAACAAGAGGGACCTGATCAAGAAGCACATCTGGCCCAATGT
GCCAGATCCCAGCAAGTCCCACATCGCACAGTGGTCCCCTCACACCCCACCTCGCCACAACTTCAATTCC
AAGGATCAGATGTATTCTGACGGCAACTTTACAGACGTGAGCGTGGTGGAGATCGAGGCCAATGACAAGA
AGCCTTTCCCAGAGGACCTGAAGTCTCTGGATCTGTTTAAGAAGGAGAAGATCAATACCGAGGGACACAG
CTCCGGAATCGGAGGCTCTAGCTGTATGTCCTCTAGCAGACCTAGCATCTCCTCTAGCGATGAGAACGAG
TCCTCTCAGAATACCAGCTCCACAGTGCAGTACAGCACCGTGGTGCACTCCGGCTATAGGCACCAGGTGC
CATCTGTGCAGGTGTTCTCTCGCAGCGAGTCCACACAGCCACTGCTGGACAGCGAGGAGAGGCCCGAGGA
TCTGCAGCTGGTGGACCACGTGGATGGAGGCGACGGCATCCTGCCAAGGCAGCAGTACTTTAAGCAGAAC
TGCAGCCAGCACGAGTCTAGCCCCGATATCTCTCACTTCGAGCGGAGCAAGCAGGTGTCCTCTGTGAATG
AGGAGGACTTTGTGAGACTGAAGCAGCAGATCAGCGATCACATCTCTCAGAGCTGTGGCTCCGGCCAGAT
GAAGATGTTCCAGGAGGTGTCCGCCGCAGACGCCTTTGGCCCAGGAACCGAGGGCCAGGTGGAGCGGTTC
GAGACAGTGGGCATGGAGGCCGCCACAGATGAGGGCATGCCCAAGAGCTACCTGCCTCAGACAGTGAGAC
AGGGCGGCTATATGCCTCAGTGAGAATTCTGCAGATATCCAGCACAGTGGCGGCCGCTCGAGTCTAGAGG
GCCCGTTTAAACCCGCTGATCAGCCTCGACTGTGCCTTCTAGTTGCCAGCCATCTGTTGTTTGCCCCTCC
CCCGTGCCTTCCTTGACCCTGGAAGGTGCCACTCCCACTGTCCTTTCCTAATAAAATGAGGAAATTGCAT
CGCATTGTCTGAGTAGGTGTCATTCTATTCTGGGGGGTGGGGTGGGGCAGGACAGCAAGGGGGAGGATTG
GGAAGACAATAGCAGGCATGCTGGGGATGCGGTGGGCTCTATGGCTTCTGAGGCGGAAAGAACCAGCTGG
GGCTCTAGGGGGTATCCCC
[124 nt withheld, positions 2470-2593]
C
[91 nt withheld, positions 2595-2685]
A
[49 nt withheld, positions 2687-2735]
CCTTTGACGTTGGAGTCCACGTTCTTT
[37 nt withheld, positions 2763-2799]
ACCCTATCTCGGTCTATTCTTTTGATTTATAAGGGATTTTGCCGATTTCGGCCTATTGGTTAAAAAATGA
GCTGATTTAACAAAAATTTAACGCGAATTAATTCTGTGGAATGTGTGTCAGTTAGGGTGTGGAAAGTCCC
CAGGCTCCCCAGCAGGCAGAAGTATGCAAAGCATGCATCTCAATTAGTCAGCAACCAGGTGTGGAAAGTC
CCCAGGCTCCCCAGCAGGCAGAAGTATGCAAAGCATGCATCTCAATTAGTCAGCAACCATAGTCCCGCCC
CTAACTCCGCCCATCCCGCCCCTAACTCCGCCCAGTTCCGCCCATTCTCCGCCCCATGGCTGACTAATTT
TTTTTATTTATGCAGAGGCCGAGGCCGCCTCTGCCTCTGAGCTATTCCAGAAGTAGTGAGGAGGCTTTTT
TGGAGGCCTAGGCTTTTGCAAAAAGCTCCCGGGAGCTTGTATATCCATTTTCGGATCTGATCAAGAGACA
GGATGAGGATCGTTTCGCATGATTGAACAAGATGGATTGCACGCAGGTTCTCCGGCCGCTTGGGTGGAGA
GGCTATTCGGCTATGACTGGGCACAACAGACAATCGGCTGCTCTGATGCCGCCGTGTTCCGGCTGTCAGC
GCAGGGGCGCCCGGTTCTTTTTGTCAAGACCGACCTGTCCGGTGCCCTGAATGAACTGCAGGACGAGGCA
GCGCGGCTATCGTGGCTGGCCACGACGGGCGTTCCTTGCGCAGCTGTGCTCGACGTTGTCACTGAAGCGG
GAAGGGACTGGCTGCTATTGGGCGAAGTGCCGGGGCAGGATCTCCTGTCATCTCACCTTGCTCCTGCCGA
GAAAGTATCCATCATGGCTGATGCAATGCGGCGGCTGCATACGCTTGATCCGGCTACCTGCCCATTCGAC
CACCAAGCGAAACATCGCATCGAGCGAGCACGTACTCGGATGGAAGCCGGTCTTGTCGATCAGGATGATC
TGGACGAAGAGCATCAGGGGCTCGCGCCAGCCGAACTGTTCGCCAGGCTCAAGGCGCGCATGCCCGACGG
CGAGGATCTCGTCGTGACCCATGGCGATGCCTGCTTGCCGAATATCATGGTGGAAAATGGCCGCTTTTCT
GGATTCATCGACTGTGGCCGGCTGGGTGTGGCGGACCGCTATCAGGACATAGCGTTGGCTACCCGTGATA
TTGCTGAAGAGCTTGGCGGCGAATGGGCTGACCGCTTCCTCGTGCTTTACGGTATCGCCGCTCCCGATTC
GCAGCGCATCGCCTTCTATCGCCTTCTTGACGAGTTCTTCTGAGCGGGACTCTGGGGTTCGAAATGACCG
ACCAAGCGACGCCCAACCTGCCATCACGAGATTTCGATTCCACCGCCGCCTTCTATGAAAGGTTGGGCTT
CGGAATCGTTTTCCGGGACGCCGGCTGGATGATCCTCCAGCGCGGGGATCTCATGCTGGAGTTCTTCGCC
CACCCCAACTTGTTTATTGCAGCTTATAATGGTTACAAATAAAGCAATAGCATCACAAATTTCACAAATA
AAGCATTTTTTTCACTGCATTCTAGTTGTGGTTTGTCCAAACTCATCAATGTATCTTATCATGTCTGTAT
ACCGTCGACCTCTAGCTAGAGCTTGGCGTAATCATGGTCATAGCTGTTTCCTGTGTGAAATTGTTATCCG
CTCACAATTCCACACAACATACGAGCCGGAAGCATAAAGTGTAAAGCCTGGGGTGCCTAATGAGTGAGCT
AACTCACATTAATTGCGTTGCGCTCACTGCCCGCTTTCCAGTCGGGAAACCTGTCGTGCCAGCTGCATTA
ATGAATCGGCCAACGCGCGGGGAGAGGCGGTTTGCGTATTGGGCGCTCTTCCGCTTCCTCGCTCACTGAC
TCGCTGCGCTCGGTCGTTCGGCTGCGGCGAGCGGTATCAGCTCACTCAAAGGCGGTAATACGGTTATCCA
CAGAATCAGGGGATAACGCAGGAAAGAACATGTGAGCAAAAGGCCAGCAAAAGGCCAGGAACCGTAAAAA
GGCCGCGTTGCTGGCGTTTTTCCATAGGCTCCGCCCCCCTGACGAGCATCACAAAAATCGACGCTCAAGT
CAGAGGTGGCGAAACCCGACAGGACTATAAAGATACCAGGCGTTTCCCCCTGGAAGCTCCCTCGTGCGCT
CTCCTGTTCCGACCCTGCCGCTTACCGGATACCTGTCCGCCTTTCTCCCTTCGGGAAGCGTGGCGCTTTC
TCATAGCTCACGCTGTAGGTATCTCAGTTCGGTGTAGGTCGTTCGCTCCAAGCTGGGCTGTGTGCACGAA
CCCCCCGTTCAGCCCGACCGCTGCGCCTTATCCGGTAACTATCGTCTTGAGTCCAACCCGGTAAGACACG
ACTTATCGCCACTGGCAGCAGCCACTGGTAACAGGATTAGCAGAGCGAGGTATGTAGGCGGTGCTACAGA
GTTCTTGAAGTGGTGGCCTAACTACGGCTACACTAGAAGAACAGTATTTGGTATCTGCGCTCTGCTGAAG
CCAGTTACCTTCGGAAAAAGAGTTGGTAGCTCTTGATCCGGCAAACAAACCACCGCTGGTAGCGGTGGTT
TTTTTGTTTGCAAGCAGCAGATTACGCGCAGAAAAAAAGGATCTCAAGAAGATCCTTTGATCTTTTCTAC
GGGGTCTGACGCTCAGTGGAACGAAAACTCACGTTAAGGGATTTTGGTCATGAGATTATCAAAAAGGATC
TTCACCTAGATCCTTTTAAATTAAAAATGAAGTTTTAAATCAATCTAAAGTATATATGAGTAAACTTGGT
CTGACAGTTACCAATGCTTAATCAGTGAGGCACCTATCTCAGCGATCTGTCTATTTCGTTCATCCATAGT
TGCCTGACTCCCCGTCGTGTAGATAACTACGATACGGGAGGGCTTACCATCTGGCCCCAGTGCTGCAATG
ATACCGCGAGACCCACGCTCACCGGCTCCAGATTTATCAGCAATAAACCAGCCAGCCGGAAGGGCCGAGC
GCAGAAGTGGTCCTGCAACTTTATCCGCCTCCATCCAGTCTATTAATTGTTGCCGGGAAGCTAGAGTAAG
TAGTTCGCCAGTTAATAGTTTGCGCAACGTTGTTGCCATTGCTACAGGCATCGTGGTGTCACGCTCGTCG
TTTGGTATGGCTTCATTCAGCTCCGGTTCCCAACGATCAAGGCGAGTTACATGATCCCCCATGTTGTGCA
AAAAAGCGGTTAGCTCCTTCGGTCCTCCGATCGTTGTCAGAAGTAAGTTGGCCGCAGTGTTATCACTCAT
GGTTATGGCAGCACTGCATAATTCTCTTACTGTCATGCCATCCGTAAGATGCTTTTCTGTGACTGGTGAG
TACTCAACCAAGTCATTCTGAGAATAGTGTATGCGGCGACCGAGTTGCTCTTGCCCGGCGTCAATACGGG
ATAATACCGCGCCACATAGCAGAACTTTAAAAGTGCTCATCATTGGAAAACGTTCTTCGGGGCGAAAACT
CTCAAGGATCTTACCGCTGTTGAGATCCAGTTCGATGTAACCCACTCGTGCACCCAACTGATCTTCAGCA
TCTTTTACTTTCACCAGCGTTTCTGGGTGAGCAAAAACAGGAAGGCAAAATGCCGCAAAAAAGGGAATAA
GGGCGACACGGAAATGTTGAATACTCATACTCTTCCTTTTTCAATATTATTGAAGCATTTATCAGGGTTA
TTGTCTCATGAGCGGATACATATTTGAATGTATTTAGAAAAATAAACAAATAGGGGTTCCGCGCACATTT
CCCCGAAA
Features (pLannotate 1.2.2; 21 found; start..end, strand, type, name):
     44..96      -  misc_feature   bom (fragment): basis of mobility region from pBR322
    251..630     +  enhancer       CMV enhancer: human cytomegalovirus immediate early enhancer
    631..834     +  promoter       CMV promoter: human cytomegalovirus (CMV) immediate early promoter
    830..863     +  LTR            5' LTR (truncated) (fragment): truncated 5' long terminal repeat (LTR) from HIV-1
    879..897     +  promoter       T7 promoter: promoter for bacteriophage T7 RNA polymerase
   1062..1178    +  CDS            JUN (fragment): JUN_AVIS1 - Experimental evidence at protein level: Swiss-Prot protein existence level 1. This oncogene is the viral derivative of the AP-1 transcription factor. From Avian sarcoma virus (strain 17).
   1179..2120    +  CDS            IL6ST (fragment): IL6RB_HUMAN - Experimental evidence at protein level: Swiss-Prot protein existence level 1. [Isoform 2]: Binds to the soluble IL6:sIL6R complex (hyper- IL6), thereby blocking IL6 trans-signaling. Inhibits sIL6R-dependent acute phase response (PubMed:11121117, PubMed:21990364, PubMed:30279168). Also blocks IL11 cluster signaling through IL11R (PubMed:30279168). From Homo sapiens (Human).
   2200..2424    +  polyA_signal   bGH poly(A) signal: bovine growth hormone polyadenylation signal
   2428..2449    +  promoter       SV40 promoter (fragment): SV40 enhancer and early promoter
   2470..2898    +  rep_origin     f1 ori (sequence partly withheld): f1 bacteriophage origin of replication; arrow indicates direction of (+) strand synthesis
   2912..3241    +  promoter       SV40 promoter: SV40 enhancer and early promoter
   3308..4099    +  CDS            neo: KKA2_KLEPN - Also known as kan, nptII. Experimental evidence at protein level: Swiss-Prot protein existence level 1. Resistance to kanamycin, neomycin, paromomycin, ribostamycin, butirosin and gentamicin B. From Klebsiella pneumoniae.
   4123..4281    +  CDS            ble (fragment): BLE_KLEPN - Experimental evidence at protein level: Swiss-Prot protein existence level 1. Binding protein with a strong affinity to the bleomycin family of antibiotics. Binds to CL990; an antimitotic-antibiotic compound. From Klebsiella pneumoniae.
   4276..4397    +  polyA_signal   SV40 poly(A) signal: SV40 polyadenylation signal
   4470..4486    -  protein_bind   lac operator: The lac repressor binds to the lac operator to inhibit transcription in E. coli. This inhibition can be relieved by adding lactose or isopropyl-β-D-thiogalactopyranoside (IPTG). lac repressor encoded by lacI
   4494..4524    -  promoter       lac promoter: promoter for the E. coli lac operon
   4539..4560    -  protein_bind   CAP binding site: CAP binding activates transcription in the presence of cAMP. E. coli catabolite activator protein
   4573..4665    -  CDS            lacI (fragment): lac repressor; lacI; The lac repressor binds to the lac operator to inhibit transcription in E. coli. This inhibition can be relieved by adding lactose or isopropyl-β-D-thiogalactopyranoside (IPTG).
   4848..5436    -  rep_origin     ori: high-copy-number ColE1/pMB1/pBR322/pUC origin of replication
   5607..6467    -  CDS            AmpR: β-lactamase; bla; confers resistance to ampicillin, carbenicillin, and related antibiotics
   6468..6572    -  promoter       AmpR promoter: bla
