[The description below was written by a language model from this plasmid's Addgene catalogue record and pLannotate feature annotations shown in this document.]
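Description:
pcDNA3.1-Flag-gp130dimer is a mammalian expression plasmid of about 6.6 kb built on the pcDNA3.1 backbone. It is maintained in E. coli through a high-copy ColE1/pUC-type origin and selected with ampicillin via the β-lactamase gene and its native promoter. An f1 origin is also present, which allows single-stranded DNA production. For mammalian cells the backbone carries an SV40 early promoter driving the neomycin phosphotransferase gene, followed by an SV40 polyadenylation signal, so stable transfectants can be selected with G418. Several short annotated fragments (HIV-1 LTR, ble, lacI, bom) appear to be partial sequence matches in backbone regions rather than functional elements.

The expression cassette uses the human CMV immediate-early enhancer and promoter, with a T7 promoter just downstream, and ends in the bovine growth hormone polyadenylation signal. The insert encodes an N-terminally Flag-tagged, engineered form of human gp130 (IL6ST), the shared signal-transducing receptor subunit of the IL-6 cytokine family. The feature table shows a Jun-derived segment, corresponding to the leucine zipper, fused directly upstream of a fragment of IL6ST. According to the record this fragment is the cytosolic domain, joined to the zipper with a C-C (cysteine) linker. The Flag tag itself is not annotated in the table. The zipper and linker force the gp130 portion to dimerize without ligand, giving constitutive receptor activation. The design follows a previously published constitutively active gp130. The associated study examined how a Salmonella secreted effector mimics cytokine receptor signaling to activate STAT3, which suggests the construct serves as a ligand-independent source of gp130 signaling for comparison, though the record does not describe its exact experimental role.
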