Addgene plasmid #174394: pcDNA3.1-Flag-gp130dimer
Purpose: Cytosolic domain of gp130 with C-C linker and Leu zipper for constitutive dimerization and activation (from Stuhlmann-Laeisz et al. 2006).
Depositing lab: Dennis Ko. Depositing organization: Duke University. Publication: The Salmonella Secreted Effector SarA/SteE Mimics Cytokine Receptor Signaling to Activate STAT3. Gibbs KD, Washington EJ, Jaslow SL, Bourgeois JS, Foster MW, Guo R, Brennan RG, Ko DC. Cell Host Microbe. 2020 Jan 8;27(1):129-139.e4. doi: 10.1016/j.chom.2019.11.012. Epub 2019 Dec 31. PubMed 31901521.
Backbone
  Vector backbone: pcDNA3.1
  Vector type: Mammalian Expression
Growth in bacteria
  Bacterial resistance: Ampicillin, 100 μg/mL
  Growth temperature: 37°C
  Growth strain: DH5alpha
  Copy number: High Copy
Gene/Insert
  Gene/Insert name: IL6ST cytosolic domain with leucine zipper & C-C linker (alt name: gp130)
  Species: H. sapiens (human)
  Tag / fusion protein: Flag (N terminal on insert)
Resource information
  A portion of this plasmid was derived from a plasmid made by: GenScript
Terms and licenses: Academic/Nonprofit Terms; Industry Terms: Not Available to Industry
How to cite: pcDNA3.1-Flag-gp130dimer was a gift from Dennis Ko (Addgene plasmid # 174394 ; http://n2t.net/addgene:174394 ; RRID:Addgene_174394)
